Addgene plasmid #37325: pT7-EGFP-C1-HsNot7
Depositing lab: Elisa Izaurralde. Publication: GW182 proteins directly recruit cytoplasmic deadenylase complexes to miRNA targets. Braun JE, Huntzinger E, Fauser M, Izaurralde E. Mol Cell. 2011 Oct 7;44(1):120-33. 10.1016/j.molcel.2011.09.007 PubMed 21981923.
Backbone
  Vector backbone: pEGFP-C1
  Backbone manufacturer: Clontech
  Backbone size w/o insert (bp): 4769
  Modifications to backbone: T7-Promoter upstream of the EGFP-gene.
  Vector type: Mammalian Expression
  Selectable markers: Neomycin (select with G418)
Growth in bacteria
  Bacterial resistance: Kanamycin, 50 μg/mL
  Growth temperature: 37°C
  Growth strain: DH5alpha
  Copy number: High Copy
Gene/Insert
  Gene/Insert name: HsNot7 (alt name: CNot7)
  Species: H. sapiens (human)
  Insert size (bp): 858
  GenBank ID: NM_013354
  Entrez Gene: CNOT7 (a.k.a. CAF-1, CAF1, Caf1a, hCAF-1)
  Promoter: CMV
  Tag / fusion protein: EGFP (N terminal on backbone)
  Cloning method: Restriction Enzyme; 5′ cloning site BglII (not destroyed); 3′ cloning site PstI (not destroyed)
  Sequencing primers: 5′ EGFP-C; 3′ SV40pA-R
Terms and licenses: Academic/Nonprofit Terms; Industry Terms: Not Available to Industry
How to cite: pT7-EGFP-C1-HsNot7 was a gift from Elisa Izaurralde (Addgene plasmid # 37325 ; http://n2t.net/addgene:37325 ; RRID:Addgene_37325)
