[The description below was written by a language model from this plasmid's Addgene catalogue record and pLannotate feature annotations shown in this document.]
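Description:
pT7-EGFP-C1-HsNot7 is a mammalian expression plasmid built on the Clontech pEGFP-C1 backbone, modified by insertion of a bacteriophage T7 promoter just upstream of the EGFP gene. It replicates in E. coli from a high-copy ColE1/pUC-type origin and also carries an f1 phage origin. A single Tn5 aminoglycoside phosphotransferase (NeoR/KanR) gene provides both selections. A bacterial bla-type promoter drives it for kanamycin resistance in bacteria, and the SV40 enhancer/early promoter, with the HSV TK polyadenylation signal, drives it for G418 selection in mammalian cells. The full depositor sequence is 5,622 nt.

The payload is the human CNOT7 coding sequence (also called CAF1 or Caf1a; about 858 bp), cloned between the BglII and PstI sites of the polylinker. It lies downstream of EGFP, and the record describes EGFP as an N-terminal tag, so the product is an EGFP-CNOT7 fusion. In transfected cells, transcription comes from the CMV immediate-early enhancer and promoter and ends at the SV40 poly(A) signal. The added T7 promoter, located between the CMV promoter and EGFP, would additionally allow transcription of the fusion by T7 RNA polymerase, for example in vitro. A few short annotated fragments (HIV-1 LTR, large T antigen, ble, bGH poly(A)) look like incidental partial matches within backbone sequence rather than functional elements.

CNOT7 is a catalytic 3'-5' poly(A) exoribonuclease subunit of the CCR4-NOT deadenylase complex, which takes part in bulk mRNA decay and miRNA-mediated repression. The associated publication concerns recruitment of cytoplasmic deadenylase complexes to miRNA targets by GW182 proteins. This suggests use of the GFP-tagged protein for localisation or protein interaction studies, though the record does not state a specific application.
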