Features (pLannotate 1.2.2; 17 found; start..end, strand, type, name):
     61..364     +  enhancer       CMV enhancer: human cytomegalovirus immediate early enhancer
    365..568     +  promoter       CMV promoter: human cytomegalovirus (CMV) immediate early promoter
    564..597     +  LTR            5' LTR (truncated) (fragment): truncated 5' long terminal repeat (LTR) from HIV-1
    613..631     +  promoter       T7 promoter: promoter for bacteriophage T7 RNA polymerase
    665..1381    +  CDS            EGFP: EGFP is a basic (constitutively fluorescent) green fluorescent protein published in 1996, derived from Aequorea victoria. It is reported to be a rapidly-maturing weak dimer with moderate acid sensitivity.
   1397..2251    +  CDS            CNOT7: CNOT7_HUMAN - Also known as CAF1. Experimental evidence at protein level: Swiss-Prot protein existence level 1. Has 3'-5' poly(A) exoribonuclease activity for synthetic poly(A) RNA substrate. Its function seems to be partially redundant with that of CNOT8. Catalytic component of the CCR4-NOT complex which is one of the major cellular mRNA deadenylases and is linked to various cellular processes including bulk mRNA degradation, miRNA-mediated repression, translational repression during translational initiation and general transcription regulation. During miRNA-mediated repression the complex se
   2255..2286    +  misc_feature   MCS (fragment): multiple cloning site
   2303..2387    +  CDS            large T antigen (fragment): large T antigen from SV40 (simian virus 40)
   2410..2531    +  polyA_signal   SV40 poly(A) signal: SV40 polyadenylation signal
   2565..2993    -  rep_origin     f1 ori (sequence partly withheld): f1 bacteriophage origin of replication; arrow indicates direction of (+) strand synthesis
   3020..3124    +  promoter       AmpR promoter: bla
   3126..3483    +  promoter       SV40 promoter: SV40 enhancer and early promoter
   3518..4312    +  CDS            NeoR/KanR: aminoglycoside phosphotransferase from Tn5; aph(3')-II (or nptII); confers resistance to neomycin, kanamycin, and G418 (Geneticin®)
   4333..4485    +  CDS            ble (fragment): BLE_KLEPN - Experimental evidence at protein level: Swiss-Prot protein existence level 1. Binding protein with a strong affinity to the bleomycin family of antibiotics. Binds to CL990; an antimitotic-antibiotic compound. From Klebsiella pneumoniae.
   4544..4591    +  polyA_signal   HSV TK poly(A) signal: herpes simplex virus thymidine kinase polyadenylation signal (Cole and Stacy, 1985)
   4682..4698    -  polyA_signal   bGH poly(A) signal (fragment): bovine growth hormone polyadenylation signal
   4920..5508    +  rep_origin     ori: high-copy-number ColE1/pMB1/pBR322/pUC origin of replication
>Addgene plasmid #37325 | pT7-EGFP-C1-HsNot7 | depositor full sequence | sequence record 47071 | pT7-EGFP-C1-HsNot7 sequence 5622 bps
TAGTTATTAATAGTAATCAATTACGGGGTCATTAGTTCATAGCCCATATATGGAGTTCCGCGTTACATAA
CTTACGGTAAATGGCCCGCCTGGCTGACCGCCCAACGACCCCCGCCCATTGACGTCAATAATGACGTATG
TTCCCATAGTAACGCCAATAGGGACTTTCCATTGACGTCAATGGGTGGAGTATTTACGGTAAACTGCCCA
CTTGGCAGTACATCAAGTGTATCATATGCCAAGTACGCCCCCTATTGACGTCAATGACGGTAAATGGCCC
GCCTGGCATTATGCCCAGTACATGACCTTATGGGACTTTCCTACTTGGCAGTACATCTACGTATTAGTCA
TCGCTATTACCATGGTGATGCGGTTTTGGCAGTACATCAATGGGCGTGGATAGCGGTTTGACTCACGGGG
ATTTCCAAGTCTCCACCCCATTGACGTCAATGGGAGTTTGTTTTGGCACCAAAATCAACGGGACTTTCCA
AAATGTCGTAACAACTCCGCCCCATTGACGCAAATGGGCGGTAGGCGTGTACGGTGGGAGGTCTATATAA
GCAGAGCTCTCTGGCTAACTAGAGAACCCACTGCTTACTGGCTTATCGAAATTAATACGACTCACTATAG
GGAGACCCAAGCTCTAGCGCTACCGGTCGCCACCATGGTGAGCAAGGGCGAGGAGCTGTTCACCGGGGTG
GTGCCCATCCTGGTCGAGCTGGACGGCGACGTAAACGGCCACAAGTTCAGCGTGTCCGGCGAGGGCGAGG
GCGATGCCACCTACGGCAAGCTGACCCTGAAGTTCATCTGCACCACCGGCAAGCTGCCCGTGCCCTGGCC
CACCCTCGTGACCACCCTGACCTACGGCGTGCAGTGCTTCAGCCGCTACCCCGACCACATGAAGCAGCAC
GACTTCTTCAAGTCCGCCATGCCCGAAGGCTACGTCCAGGAGCGCACCATCTTCTTCAAGGACGACGGCA
ACTACAAGACCCGCGCCGAGGTGAAGTTCGAGGGCGACACCCTGGTGAACCGCATCGAGCTGAAGGGCAT
CGACTTCAAGGAGGACGGCAACATCCTGGGGCACAAGCTGGAGTACAACTACAACAGCCACAACGTCTAT
ATCATGGCCGACAAGCAGAAGAACGGCATCAAGGTGAACTTCAAGATCCGCCACAACATCGAGGACGGCA
GCGTGCAGCTCGCCGACCACTACCAGCAGAACACCCCCATCGGCGACGGCCCCGTGCTGCTGCCCGACAA
CCACTACCTGAGCACCCAGTCCGCCCTGAGCAAAGACCCCAACGAGAAGCGCGATCACATGGTCCTGCTG
GAGTTCGTGACCGCCGCCGGGATCACTCTCGGCATGGACGAGCTGTACAAGTCCGGACTCAGATCTATGC
CAGCGGCAACTGTAGATCATAGCCAAAGAATTTGTGAAGTTTGGGCTTGCAACTTGGATGAAGAGATGAA
GAAAATTCGTCAAGTTATCCGAAAATATAATTACGTTGCTATGGACACCGAGTTTCCAGGTGTGGTTGCA
AGACCCATTGGAGAATTCAGGAGCAATGCTGACTATCAATACCAACTATTGCGGTGTAATGTAGACTTGT
TAAAGATAATTCAGCTAGGACTGACATTTATGAATGAGCAAGGAGAATACCCTCCAGGAACTTCAACTTG
GCAGTTTAATTTTAAATTTAATTTGACGGAGGACATGTATGCCCAGGACTCTATAGAGCTACTAACAACA
TCTGGTATCCAGTTTAAAAAACATGAGGAGGAAGGAATTGAAACCCAGTACTTTGCAGAACTTCTTATGA
CTTCTGGAGTGGTCCTCTGTGAAGGGGTCAAATGGTTGTCATTTCATAGCGGTTACGACTTTGGCTACTT
AATCAAAATCCTAACCAACTCTAACTTGCCTGAAGAAGAACTTGACTTCTTTGAGATCCTTCGATTGTTT
TTTCCTGTCATTTATGATGTGAAGTACCTCATGAAGAGCTGCAAAAATCTCAAAGGTGGATTACAGGAGG
TGGCAGAACAGTTAGAGCTGGAACGGATAGGACCACAACATCAGGCAGGATCTGATTCATTGCTCACAGG
AATGGCCTTTTTCAAAATGAGAGAAATGTTCTTTGAAGATCATATTGATGATGCCAAATATTGTGGTCAT
TTGTATGGCCTTGGTTCTGGTTCATCCTATGTACAGAATGGCACAGGGAATGCATATGAAGAGGAAGCCA
ACAAGCAGTCATGACTGCAGTCGACGGTACCGCGGGCCCGGGATCCACCGGATCTAGATAACTGATCATA
ATCAGCCATACCACATTTGTAGAGGTTTTACTTGCTTTAAAAAACCTCCCACACCTCCCCCTGAACCTGA
AACATAAAATGAATGCAATTGTTGTTGTTAACTTGTTTATTGCAGCTTATAATGGTTACAAATAAAGCAA
TAGCATCACAAATTTCACAAATAAAGCATTTTTTTCACTGCATTCTAGTTGTGGTTTGTCCAAACTCATC
AATGTATCTTAACGCGTAAATTGTAAGCGTTAATATTTTGTTAAAATTCGCGTTAAATTTTTGTTAAATC
AGCTCATTTTTTAACCAATAGGCCGAAATCGGCAAAATCCCTTATAAATCAAAAGAATAGACCGAGATAG
GGT
[37 nt withheld, positions 2664-2700]
AAAGAACGTGGACTCCAACGTCAAAGG
[49 nt withheld, positions 2728-2776]
T
[91 nt withheld, positions 2778-2868]
G
[124 nt withheld, positions 2870-2993]
CAGGTGGCACTTTTCGGGGAAATGTGCGCGGAACCCCTATTTGTTTATTTTTCTAAATACATTCAAATAT
GTATCCGCTCATGAGACAATAACCCTGATAAATGCTTCAATAATATTGAAAAAGGAAGAGTCCTGAGGCG
GAAAGAACCAGCTGTGGAATGTGTGTCAGTTAGGGTGTGGAAAGTCCCCAGGCTCCCCAGCAGGCAGAAG
TATGCAAAGCATGCATCTCAATTAGTCAGCAACCAGGTGTGGAAAGTCCCCAGGCTCCCCAGCAGGCAGA
AGTATGCAAAGCATGCATCTCAATTAGTCAGCAACCATAGTCCCGCCCCTAACTCCGCCCATCCCGCCCC
TAACTCCGCCCAGTTCCGCCCATTCTCCGCCCCATGGCTGACTAATTTTTTTTATTTATGCAGAGGCCGA
GGCCGCCTCGGCCTCTGAGCTATTCCAGAAGTAGTGAGGAGGCTTTTTTGGAGGCCTAGGCTTTTGCAAA
GATCGATCAAGAGACAGGATGAGGATCGTTTCGCATGATTGAACAAGATGGATTGCACGCAGGTTCTCCG
GCCGCTTGGGTGGAGAGGCTATTCGGCTATGACTGGGCACAACAGACAATCGGCTGCTCTGATGCCGCCG
TGTTCCGGCTGTCAGCGCAGGGGCGCCCGGTTCTTTTTGTCAAGACCGACCTGTCCGGTGCCCTGAATGA
ACTGCAAGACGAGGCAGCGCGGCTATCGTGGCTGGCCACGACGGGCGTTCCTTGCGCAGCTGTGCTCGAC
GTTGTCACTGAAGCGGGAAGGGACTGGCTGCTATTGGGCGAAGTGCCGGGGCAGGATCTCCTGTCATCTC
ACCTTGCTCCTGCCGAGAAAGTATCCATCATGGCTGATGCAATGCGGCGGCTGCATACGCTTGATCCGGC
TACCTGCCCATTCGACCACCAAGCGAAACATCGCATCGAGCGAGCACGTACTCGGATGGAAGCCGGTCTT
GTCGATCAGGATGATCTGGACGAAGAGCATCAGGGGCTCGCGCCAGCCGAACTGTTCGCCAGGCTCAAGG
CGAGCATGCCCGACGGCGAGGATCTCGTCGTGACCCATGGCGATGCCTGCTTGCCGAATATCATGGTGGA
AAATGGCCGCTTTTCTGGATTCATCGACTGTGGCCGGCTGGGTGTGGCGGACCGCTATCAGGACATAGCG
TTGGCTACCCGTGATATTGCTGAAGAGCTTGGCGGCGAATGGGCTGACCGCTTCCTCGTGCTTTACGGTA
TCGCCGCTCCCGATTCGCAGCGCATCGCCTTCTATCGCCTTCTTGACGAGTTCTTCTGAGCGGGACTCTG
GGGTTCGAAATGACCGACCAAGCGACGCCCAACCTGCCATCACGAGATTTCGATTCCACCGCCGCCTTCT
ATGAAAGGTTGGGCTTCGGAATCGTTTTCCGGGACGCCGGCTGGATGATCCTCCAGCGCGGGGATCTCAT
GCTGGAGTTCTTCGCCCACCCTAGGGGGAGGCTAACTGAAACACGGAAGGAGACAATACCGGAAGGAACC
CGCGCTATGACGGCAATAAAAAGACAGAATAAAACGCACGGTGTTGGGTCGTTTGTTCATAAACGCGGGG
TTCGGTCCCAGGGCTGGCACTCTGTCGATACCCCACCGAGACCCCATTGGGGCCAATACGCCCGCGTTTC
TTCCTTTTCCCCACCCCACCCCCCAAGTTCGGGTGAAGGCCCAGGGCTCGCAGCCAACGTCGGGGCGGCA
GGCCCTGCCATAGCCTCAGGTTACTCATATATACTTTAGATTGATTTAAAACTTCATTTTTAATTTAAAA
GGATCTAGGTGAAGATCCTTTTTGATAATCTCATGACCAAAATCCCTTAACGTGAGTTTTCGTTCCACTG
AGCGTCAGACCCCGTAGAAAAGATCAAAGGATCTTCTTGAGATCCTTTTTTTCTGCGCGTAATCTGCTGC
TTGCAAACAAAAAAACCACCGCTACCAGCGGTGGTTTGTTTGCCGGATCAAGAGCTACCAACTCTTTTTC
CGAAGGTAACTGGCTTCAGCAGAGCGCAGATACCAAATACTGTCCTTCTAGTGTAGCCGTAGTTAGGCCA
CCACTTCAAGAACTCTGTAGCACCGCCTACATACCTCGCTCTGCTAATCCTGTTACCAGTGGCTGCTGCC
AGTGGCGATAAGTCGTGTCTTACCGGGTTGGACTCAAGACGATAGTTACCGGATAAGGCGCAGCGGTCGG
GCTGAACGGGGGGTTCGTGCACACAGCCCAGCTTGGAGCGAACGACCTACACCGAACTGAGATACCTACA
GCGTGAGCTATGAGAAAGCGCCACGCTTCCCGAAGGGAGAAAGGCGGACAGGTATCCGGTAAGCGGCAGG
GTCGGAACAGGAGAGCGCACGAGGGAGCTTCCAGGGGGAAACGCCTGGTATCTTTATAGTCCTGTCGGGT
TTCGCCACCTCTGACTTGAGCGTCGATTTTTGTGATGCTCGTCAGGGGGGCGGAGCCTATGGAAAAACGC
CAGCAACGCGGCCTTTTTACGGTTCCTGGCCTTTTGCTGGCCTTTTGCTCACATGTTCTTTCCTGCGTTA
TCCCCTGATTCTGTGGATAACCGTATTACCGCCATGCAT
