>Addgene plasmid #37325 | pT7-EGFP-C1-HsNot7 | addgene partial sequence | sequence record 51380 | EGFP-C 5'-CATGGTCCTGCTGGAGTTCGTG-3'
ACGAGCTGTACAAGTCCGGACTCAGATCTATGCCAGCGGCAACTGTAGATCATAGCCAAAGAATTTGTGA
AGTTTGGGCTTGCAACTTGGATGAAGAGATGAAGAAAATTCGTCAAGTTATCCGAAAATATAATTACGTT
GCTATGGACACCGAGTTTCCAGGTGTGGTTGCAAGACCCATTGGAGAATTCAGGAGCAATGCTGACTATC
AATACCAACTATTGCGGTGTAATGTAGACTTGTTAAAGATAATTCAGCTAGGACTGACATTTATGAATGA
GCAAGGAGAATACCCTCCAGGAACTTCAACTTGGCAGTTTAATTTTAAATTTAATTTGACGGAGGACATG
TATGCCCAGGACTCTATAGAGCTACTAACAACATCTGGTATCCAGTTTAAAAAACATGAGGAGGAAGGAA
TTGAAACCCAGTACTTTGCAGAACTTCTTATGACTTCTGGAGTGGTCCTCTGTGAAGGGGTCAAATGGTT
GTCATTTCATAGCGGTTACGACTTTGGCTACTTAATCAAAATCCTAACCAACTCTAACTTGCCTGAAGAA
GAACTTGACTTCTTTGAGATCCTTCGATTGTTTTTTCCTGTCATTTATGATGTGAAGTACCTCATGAAGA
GCTGCAAAAATCTCAAAGGTGGATTACAGGAGGTGGCAGAACAGTTAGAGCTGGAACGGATAGGACCACA
ACATCAGGCAGGATCTGATTCATTGCTCACAGGAATGGCCTTTTTCAAAATGAGAGAAATGTTCTTTGAA
GATCATATTGATGATGCCAAATATTGTGGTCATTTGTATGGCCTTGGTTCTGG
